>Addgene plasmid #86609 | pRAF-MutH | addgene full sequence | sequence record 171504 | Addgene NGS Result
ATGCTCTGCACACCGTCGCGTGGAGGGCATCACCATCACCATCATTCATCAATGTCCCAACCTCGCCCAC
TGCTCTCTCCTCCCGAAACTGAAGAACAGTTGTTAGCGCAAGCACAGCAACTTTCTGGTTATACATTGGG
AGAACTGGCGGCACTTGTCGGGCTGGTTACGCCAGAGAATTTAAAACGCGATAAAGGCTGGATTGGCGTG
TTACTGGAGATCTGGCTAGGTGCCAGCGCAGGGAGTAAACCTGAGCAAGATTTTGCTGCTCTGGGCGTGG
AACTTAAAACTATCCCTGTGGATAGTCTTGGTCGTCCGCTGGAAACAACATTCGTTTGTGTTGCCCCGTT
AACGGGCAATAGCGGGGTGACCTGGGAAACCAGCCACGTGCGCCACAAACTCAAACGCGTACTGTGGATA
CCGGTTGAAGGCGAGCGCAGCATCCCGCTGGCGCAGCGTCGCGTTGGATCACCGTTGCTGTGGAGCCCGA
ATGAAGAGGAAGACCGGCAGCTACGCGAAGACTGGGAAGAATTAATGGATATGATTGTTCTCGGTCAGGT
TGAGCGGATTACCGCTCGTCACGGGGAGTATTTACAGATACGACCGAAAGCAGCGAATGCGAAAGCGCTT
ACCGAAGCCATTGGTGCCCGGGGCGAACGGATTCTGACGCTGCCACGCGGCTTTTATTTGAAGAAGAATT
TCACCAGTGCACTACTGGCCCGTCATTTTCTGATCCAGTAGGGATCCGAATTCGAGCTCCGTCGACAAGC
TTGCGGCCGCACTCGAGCACCACCACCACCACCACTGAGATCCGGCTGCTAACAAAGCCCGAAAGGAAGC
TGAGTTGGCTGCTGCCACCGCTGAGCAATAACTAGCATAACCCCTTGGGGCCTCTAAACGGGTCTTGAGG
GGTTTTTTGCTGAAAGGAGGAACTATATCCGGATTGGCGAATGGG
[124 nt withheld, positions 956-1079]
C
[91 nt withheld, positions 1081-1171]
A
[49 nt withheld, positions 1173-1221]
CCTTTGACGTTGGAGTCCACGTTCTTT
[37 nt withheld, positions 1249-1285]
ACCCTATCTCGGTCTATTCTTTTGATTTATAAGGGATTTTGCCGATTTCGGCCTATTGGTTAAAAAATGA
GCTGATTTAACAAAAATTTAACGCGAATTTTAACAAAATATTAACGCTTACAATTTAGGTGGCACTTTTC
GGGGAAATGTGCGCGGAACCCCTATTTGTTTATTTTTCTAAATACATTCAAATATGTATCCGCTCATGAA
TTAATTCTTAGAAAAACTCATCGAGCATCAAATGAAACTGCAATTTATTCATATCAGGATTATCAATACC
ATATTTTTGAAAAAGCCGTTTCTGTAATGAAGGAGAAAACTCACCGAGGCAGTTCCATAGGATGGCAAGA
TCCTGGTATCGGTCTGCGATTCCGACTCGTCCAACATCAATACAACCTATTAATTTCCCCTCGTCAAAAA
TAAGGTTATCAAGTGAGAAATCACCATGAGTGACGACTGAATCCGGTGAGAATGGCAAAAGTTTATGCAT
TTCTTTCCAGACTTGTTCAACAGGCCAGCCATTACGCTCGTCATCAAAATCACTCGCATCAACCAAACCG
TTATTCATTCGTGATTGCGCCTGAGCGAGACGAAATACGCGATCGCTGTTAAAAGGACAATTACAAACAG
GAATCGAATGCAACCGGCGCAGGAACACTGCCAGCGCATCAACAATATTTTCACCTGAATCAGGATATTC
TTCTAATACCTGGAATGCTGTTTTCCCGGGGATCGCAGTGGTGAGTAACCATGCATCATCAGGAGTACGG
ATAAAATGCTTGATGGTCGGAAGAGGCATAAATTCCGTCAGCCAGTTTAGTCTGACCATCTCATCTGTAA
CATCATTGGCAACGCTACCTTTGCCATGTTTCAGAAACAACTCTGGCGCATCGGGCTTCCCATACAATCG
ATAGATTGTCGCACCTGATTGCCCGACATTATCGCGAGCCCATTTATACCCATATAAATCAGCATCCATG
TTGGAATTTAATCGCGGCCTAGAGCAAGACGTTTCCCGTTGAATATGGCTCATAACACCCCTTGTATTAC
TGTTTATGTAAGCAGACAGTTTTATTGTTCATGACCAAAATCCCTTAACGTGAGTTTTCGTTCCACTGAG
CGTCAGACCCCGTAGAAAAGATCAAAGGATCTTCTTGAGATCCTTTTTTTCTGCGCGTAATCTGCTGCTT
GCAAACAAAAAAACCACCGCTACCAGCGGTGGTTTGTTTGCCGGATCAAGAGCTACCAACTCTTTTTCCG
AAGGTAACTGGCTTCAGCAGAGCGCAGATACCAAATACTGTCCTTCTAGTGTAGCCGTAGTTAGGCCACC
ACTTCAAGAACTCTGTAGCACCGCCTACATACCTCGCTCTGCTAATCCTGTTACCAGTGGCTGCTGCCAG
TGGCGATAAGTCGTGTCTTACCGGGTTGGACTCAAGACGATAGTTACCGGATAAGGCGCAGCGGTCGGGC
TGAACGGGGGGTTCGTGCACACAGCCCAGCTTGGAGCGAACGACCTACACCGAACTGAGATACCTACAGC
GTGAGCTATGAGAAAGCGCCACGCTTCCCGAAGGGAGAAAGGCGGACAGGTATCCGGTAAGCGGCAGGGT
CGGAACAGGAGAGCGCACGAGGGAGCTTCCAGGGGGAAACGCCTGGTATCTTTATAGTCCTGTCGGGTTT
CGCCACCTCTGACTTGAGCGTCGATTTTTGTGATGCTCGTCAGGGGGGCGGAGCCTATGGAAAAACGCCA
GCAACGCGGCCTTTTTACGGTTCCTGGCCTTTTGCTGGCCTTTTGCTCACATGTTCTTTCCTGCGTTATC
CCCTGATTCTGTGGATAACCGTATTACCGCCTTTGAGTGAGCTGATACCGCTCGCCGCAGCCGAACGACC
GAGCGCAGCGAGTCAGTGAGCGAGGAAGCGGAAGAGCGCCTGATGCGGTATTTTCTCCTTACGCATCTGT
GCGGTATTTCACACCGCAATGGTGCACTCTCAGTACAATCTGCTCTGATGCCGCATAGTTAAGCCAGTAT
ACACTCCGCTATCGCTACGTGACTGGGTCATGGCTGCGCCCCGACACCCGCCAACACCCGCTGACGCGCC
CTGACGGGCTTGTCTGCTCCCGGCATCCGCTTACAGACAAGCTGTGACCGTCTCCGGGAGCTGCATGTGT
CAGAGGTTTTCACCGTCATCACCGAAACGCGCGAGGCAGCTGCGGTAAAGCTCATCAGCGTGGTCGTGAA
GCGATTCACAGATGTCTGCCTGTTCATCCGCGTCCAGCTCGTTGAGTTTCTCCAGAAGCGTTAATGTCTG
GCTTCTGATAAAGCGGGCCATGTTAAGGGCGGTTTTTTCCTGTTTGGTCACTGATGCCTCCGTGTAAGGG
GGATTTCTGTTCATGGGGGTAATGATACCGATGAAACGAGAGAGGATGCTCACGATACGGGTTACTGATG
ATGAACATGCCCGGTTACTGGAACGTTGTGAGGGTAAACAACTGGCGGTATGGATGCGGCGGGACCAGAG
AAAAATCACTCAGGGTCAATGCCAGCGCTTCGTTAATACAGATGTAGGTGTTCCACAGGGTAGCCAGCAG
CATCCTGCGATGCAGATCCGGAACATAATGGTGCAGGGCGCTGACTTCCGCGTTTCCAGACTTTACGAAA
CACGGAAACCGAAGACCATTCATGTTGTTGCTCAGGTCGCAGACGTTTTGCAGCAGCAGTCGCTTCACGT
TCGCTCGCGTATCGGTGATTCATTCTGCTAACCAGTAAGGCAACCCCGCCAGCCTAGCCGGGTCCTCAAC
GACAGGAGCACGATCATGCGCACCCGTGGGGCCGCCATGCCGGCGATAATGGCCTGCTTCTCGCCGAAAC
GTTTGGTGGCGGGACCAGTGACGAAGGCTTGAGCGAGGGCGTGCAAGATTCCGAATACCGCAAGCGACAG
GCCGATCATCGTCGCGCTCCAGCGAAAGCGGTCCTCGCCGAAAATGACCCAGAGCGCTGCCGGCACCTGT
CCTACGAGTTGCATGATAAAGAAGACAGTCATAAGTGCGGCGACGATAGTCATGCCCCGCGCCCACCGGA
AGGAGCTGACTGGGTTGAAGGCTCTCAAGGGCATCGGTCGAGATCCCGGTGCCTAATGAGTGAGCTAACT
TACATTAATTGCGTTGCGCTCACTGCCCGCTTTCCAGTCGGGAAACCTGTCGTGCCAGCTGCATTAATGA
ATCGGCCAACGCGCGGGGAGAGGCGGTTTGCGTATTGGGCGCCAGGGTGGTTTTTCTTTTCACCAGTGAG
ACGGGCAACAGCTGATTGCCCTTCACCGCCTGGCCCTGAGAGAGTTGCAGCAAGCGGTCCACGCTGGTTT
GCCCCAGCAGGCGAAAATCCTGTTTGATGGTGGTTAACGGCGGGATATAACATGAGCTGTCTTCGGTATC
GTCGTATCCCACTACCGAGATGTCCGCACCAACGCGCAGCCCGGACTCGGTAATGGCGCGCATTGCGCCC
AGCGCCATCTGATCGTTGGCAACCAGCATCGCAGTGGGAACGATGCCCTCATTCAGCATTTGCATGGTTT
GTTGAAAACCGGACATGGCACTCCAGTCGCCTTCCCGTTCCGCTATCGGCTGAATTTGATTGCGAGTGAG
ATATTTATGCCAGCCAGCCAGACGCAGACGCGCCGAGACAGAACTTAATGGGCCCGCTAACAGCGCGATT
TGCTGGTGACCCAATGCGACCAGATGCTCCACGCCCAGTCGCGTACCGTCTTCATGGGAGAAAATAATAC
TGTTGATGGGTGTCTGGTCAGAGACATCAAGAAATAACGCCGGAACATTAGTGCAGGCAGCTTCCACAGC
AATGGCATCCTGGTCATCCAGCGGATAGTTAATGATCAGCCCACTGACGCGTTGCGCGAGAAGATTGTGC
ACCGCCGCTTTACAGGCTTCGACGCCGCTTCGTTCTACCATCGACACCACCACGCTGGCACCCAGTTGAT
CGGCGCGAGATTTAATCGCCGCGACAATTTGCGACGGCGCGTGCAGGGCCAGACTGGAGGTGGCAACGCC
AATCAGCAACGACTGTTTGCCCGCCAGTTGTTGTGCCACGCGGTTGGGAATGTAATTCAGCTCCGCCATC
GCCGCTTCCACTTTTTCCCGCGTTTTCGCAGAAACGTGGCTGGCCTGGTTCACCACGCGGGAAACGGTCT
GATAAGAGACACCGGCATACTCTGCGACATCGTATAACGTTACTGGTTTCACATTCACCACCCTGAATTG
ACTCTCTTCCGGGCGCTATCATGCCATACCGCGAAAGGTTTTGCGCCATTCGATGGTGTCCGGGATCTCG
ACGCTCTCCCTTATGCGACTCCTGCATTAGGAAGCAGCCCAGTAGTAGGTTGAGGCCGTTGAGCACCGCC
GCCGCAAGGAATGGTGCATGCAAGGAGATGGCGCCCAACAGTCCCCCGGCCACGGGGCCTGCCACCATAC
CCACGCCGAAACAAGCGCTCATGAGCCCGAAGTGGCGAGCCCGATCTTCCCCATCGGTGATGTCGGCGAT
ATAGGCGCCAGCAACCGCACCTGTGGCGCCGGTGATGCCGGCCACGATGCGTCCGGCGTAGAGGATCGAG
ATCGATCTCGATCCCGCGAAATTAATACGACTCACTATAGGGGAATTGTGAGCGGATAACAATTCCCCTC
TAGAAATAATTTTGTTTAACTTTAAGAAGGAGATATACAT
Features (pLannotate 1.2.2; 20 found; start..end, strand, type, name):
     28..44      +  CDS            7xHis (fragment): 6xHis affinity tag
     52..738     +  CDS            mutH: MUTH_ECOLI - Also known as mutR, prv. Experimental evidence at protein level: Swiss-Prot protein existence level 1. Sequence-specific endonuclease that cleaves unmethylated GATC sequences. It is involved in DNA mismatch repair. From Escherichia coli (strain K12).
    788..805     +  CDS            9xHis (fragment): 9xHis affinity tag
    815..864     +  CDS            SET1 (fragment): solubility-enhancement tag derived from T7 phage gene 10B
    872..919     +  terminator     T7 terminator: transcription terminator for bacteriophage T7 RNA polymerase
    956..1384    +  rep_origin     f1 ori (sequence partly withheld): f1 bacteriophage origin of replication; arrow indicates direction of (+) strand synthesis
   1437..1494    +  promoter       AmpR promoter (fragment): bla
   1503..2318    -  CDS            KanR: aminoglycoside phosphotransferase; aph(3')-Ia; confers resistance to kanamycin in bacteria or G418 (Geneticin®) in eukaryotes
   2440..3028    +  rep_origin     ori: high-copy-number ColE1/pMB1/pBR322/pUC origin of replication
   3214..3353    -  misc_feature   bom: basis of mobility region from pBR322
   3455..3646    -  CDS            rop: Rop protein, which maintains plasmids at low copy number; rop
   3663..4043    +  CDS            YPB1_ECOLX: Protein predicted: Swiss-Prot protein existence level 4. From Escherichia coli.
   4115..4406    -  CDS            TcR (fragment): tetracycline efflux protein; tet; confers resistance to tetracycline
   4421..4442    -  protein_bind   CAP binding site: CAP binding activates transcription in the presence of cAMP. E. coli catabolite activator protein
   4455..5537    -  CDS            lacI: lac repressor; lacI; The lac repressor binds to the lac operator to inhibit transcription in E. coli. This inhibition can be relieved by adding lactose or isopropyl-β-D-thiogalactopyranoside (IPTG).
   5538..5615    -  promoter       lacI promoter: lacI
   5623..5902    -  CDS            TcR (fragment): tetracycline efflux protein; tet; confers resistance to tetracycline
   5928..5946    +  promoter       T7 promoter: promoter for bacteriophage T7 RNA polymerase
   5947..5971    +  protein_bind   lac operator: The lac repressor binds to the lac operator to inhibit transcription in E. coli. This inhibition can be relieved by adding lactose or isopropyl-β-D-thiogalactopyranoside (IPTG). lac repressor encoded by lacI
   5986..6008    +  RBS            RBS: efficient ribosome binding site from bacteriophage T7 gene 10 (Olins and Rangwala, 1989)
