[The description below was written by a language model from this plasmid's Addgene catalogue record and pLannotate feature annotations shown in this document.]
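Description:
pRAF-MutH is a bacterial expression plasmid of about 6 kb, built on the pET29a backbone, for producing the Escherichia coli mismatch-repair endonuclease MutH. It is maintained under kanamycin selection through an aph(3')-Ia resistance gene and replicates from a ColE1/pBR322-type origin. The bom and rop elements are also present, and rop normally moderates copy number, although the record lists copy number as unknown. An f1 origin is present as well. Short annotated fragments of a tetracycline resistance gene and an AmpR promoter appear to be backbone remnants or similarity hits rather than functional markers.

The mutH coding sequence was inserted between NdeI and BamHI sites, downstream of a T7 promoter, a lac operator and the T7 gene 10 ribosome binding site, and it is followed by a T7 terminator. The plasmid also carries lacI, so transcription is repressed until induction with IPTG in a host that supplies T7 RNA polymerase. The catalogue describes an N-terminal His tag and an "ald-tag", presumably an aldehyde tag used for site-specific chemical labelling. The feature table shows a His-tag fragment just upstream of mutH but does not annotate the ald-tag separately. A second His-tag sequence lies downstream of the insert and is typical of the pET29a backbone. The record does not say whether it is translated as part of the protein.

MutH cleaves unmethylated GATC sites during mismatch repair. The plasmid is suited to expressing and affinity-purifying tagged, labelable MutH for biochemical work, and the associated publication studied how MutS and MutL sliding clamps activate mismatch repair.
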