Addgene plasmid #86609: pRAF-MutH
Purpose: E. coli MutH expression plasmid
Depositing lab: Richard Fishel. Depositing organization: Ohio State University. Publication: Cascading MutS and MutL sliding clamps control DNA diffusion to activate mismatch repair. Liu J, Hanne J, Britton BM, Bennett J, Kim D, Lee JB, Fishel R. Nature. 2016 Nov 16;539(7630):583-587. doi: 10.1038/nature20562. PubMed 27851738.
Backbone
  Vector backbone: pET29a
  Backbone size w/o insert (bp): 5400
  Total vector size (bp): 6000
  Vector type: Bacterial Expression
Growth in bacteria
  Bacterial resistance: Kanamycin, 50 μg/mL
  Growth temperature: 37°C
  Growth strain: DH5alpha
  Copy number: Unknown
Gene/Insert
  Gene/Insert name: E. coli MutH
  Species: E. coli
  Insert size (bp): 743
  GenBank ID: NP_417308 NP_417308
  Promoter: T7
  Tag / fusion protein: his-tag and ald-tag (N terminal on insert)
  Cloning method: Restriction Enzyme; 5′ cloning site NdeI (not destroyed); 3′ cloning site BamHI (not destroyed)
  Sequencing primers: 5′ T7 promoter; 3′ T7 terminator
Terms and licenses: Academic/Nonprofit Terms; Industry Terms: Not Available to Industry
How to cite: pRAF-MutH was a gift from Richard Fishel (Addgene plasmid # 86609 ; http://n2t.net/addgene:86609 ; RRID:Addgene_86609)
